>Addgene plasmid #60778 | pZA2[PLac:GFP] | depositor full sequence | sequence record 97760 | pZA2[PLac:GFP] sequence 2908 bps
CTCGAGAATTGTGAGCGGATAACAATTGACATTGTGAGCGGATAACAAGATACTGAGCACATCAGCAGGA
CGCACTGACCGAATTCATTAAAGAGGAGAAAGGTACCATGTCTAAAGGTGAAGAATTATTCACTGGTGTT
GTCCCAATTTTGGTTGAATTAGATGGTGATGTTAATGGTCACAAATTTTCTGTCTCCGGTGAAGGTGAAG
GTGATGCTACTTACGGTAAATTGACCTTAAAATTTATTTGTACTACTGGTAAATTGCCAGTTCCATGGCC
AACCTTAGTCACTACTTTAACTTATGGTGTTCAATGTTTTTCTAGATACCCAGATCATATGAAACAACAT
GACTTTTTCAAGTCTGCCATGCCAGAAGGTTATGTTCAAGAAAGAACTATTTTTTTCAAAGATGACGGTA
ACTACAAGACCAGAGCTGAAGTCAAGTTTGAAGGTGATACCTTAGTTAATAGAATCGAATTAAAAGGTAT
TGATTTTAAAGAAGATGGTAACATTTTAGGTCACAAATTGGAATACAACTATAACTCTCACAATGTTTAC
ATCATGGCTGACAAACAAAAGAATGGTATCAAAGTTAACTTCAAAATTAGACACAACATTGAAGATGGTT
CTGTTCAATTAGCTGACCATTATCAACAAAATACTCCAATTGGTGATGGTCCAGTCTTGTTACCAGACAA
CCATTACTTATCCACTCAATCTAAATTATCCAAAGATCCAAACGAAAAGAGAGACCACATGGTCTTGTTA
GAATTTGTTACTGCTGCTGGTATTACCCATGGTATGGATGAATTGTACAAATGAAAGCTTAATTAGCTGA
TCTAGACGCGTGCTAGAGGCATCAAATAAAACGAAAGGCTCAGTCGAAAGACTGGGCCTTTCGTTTTATC
TGTTGTTTGTCGGTGAACGCTCTCCTGAGTAGGACAAATCCGCCGCCCTAGACCTAGGGGATATATTCCG
CTTCCTCGCTCACTGACTCGCTACGCTCGGTCGTTCGACTGCGGCGAGCGGAAATGGCTTACGAACGGGG
CGGAGATTTCCTGGAAGATGCCAGGAAGATACTTAACAGGGAAGTGAGAGGGCCGCGGCAAAGCCGTTTT
TCCATAGGCTCCGCCCCCCTGACAAGCATCACGAAATCTGACGCTCAAATCAGTGGTGGCGAAACCCGAC
AGGACTATAAAGATACCAGGCGTTTCCCCCTGGCGGCTCCCTCGTGCGCTCTCCTGTTCCTGCCTTTCGG
TTTACCGGTGTCATTCCGCTGTTATGGCCGCGTTTGTCTCATTCCACGCCTGACACTCAGTTCCGGGTAG
GCAGTTCGCTCCAAGCTGGACTGTATGCACGAACCCCCCGTTCAGTCCGACCGCTGCGCCTTATCCGGTA
ACTATCGTCTTGAGTCCAACCCGGAAAGACATGCAAAAGCACCACTGGCAGCAGCCACTGGTAATTGATT
TAGAGGAGTTAGTCTTGAAGTCATGCGCCGGTTAAGGCTAAACTGAAAGGACAAGTTTTGGTGACTGCGC
TCCTCCAAGCCAGTTACCTCGGTTCAAAGAGTTGGTAGCTCAGAGAACCTTCGAAAAACCGCCCTGCAAG
GCGGTTTTTTCGTTTTCAGAGCAAGAGATTACGCGCAGACCAAAACGATCTCAAGAAGATCATCTTATTA
ATCAGATAAAATATTTCTAGATTTCAGTGCAATTTATCTCTTCAAATGTAGCACCTGAAGTCAGCCCCAT
ACGATATAAGTTGTTACTAGTGCTTGGATTCTCACCAATAAAAAACGCCCGGCGGCAACCGAGCGTTCTG
AACAAATCCAGATGGAGTTCTGAGGTCATTACTGGATCTATCAACAGGAGTCCAAGCGAGCTCTCGAACC
CCAGAGTCCCGCTCAGAAGAACTCGTCAAGAAGGCGATAGAAGGCGATGCGCTGCGAATCGGGAGCGGCG
ATACCGTAAAGCACGAGGAAGCGGTCAGCCCATTCGCCGCCAAGCTCTTCAGCAATATCACGGGTAGCCA
ACGCTATGTCCTGATAGCGGTCCGCCACACCCAGCCGGCCACAGTCGATGAATCCAGAAAAGCGGCCATT
TTCCACCATGATATTCGGCAAGCAGGCATCGCCATGGGTCACGACGAGATCCTCGCCGTCGGGCATGCGC
GCCTTGAGCCTGGCGAACAGTTCGGCTGGCGCGAGCCCCTGATGCTCTTCGTCCAGATCATCCTGATCGA
CAAGACCGGCTTCCATCCGAGTACGTGCTCGCTCGATGCGATGTTTCGCTTGGTGGTCGAATGGGCAGGT
AGCCGGATCAAGCGTATGCAGCCGCCGCATTGCATCAGCCATGATGGATACTTTCTCGGCAGGAGCAAGG
TGAGATGACAGGAGATCCTGCCCCGGCACTTCGCCCAATAGCAGCCAGTCCCTTCCCGCTTCAGTGACAA
CGTCGAGCACAGCTGCGCAAGGAACGCCCGTCGTGGCCAGCCACGATAGCCGCGCTGCCTCGTCCTGCAG
TTCATTCAGGGCACCGGACAGGTCGGTCTTGACAAAAAGAACCGGGCGCCCCTGCGCTGACAGCCGGAAC
ACGGCGGCATCAGAGCAGCCGATTGTCTGTTGTGCCCAGTCATAGCCGAATAGCCTCTCCACCCAAGCGG
CCGGAGAACCTGCGTGCAATCCATCTTGTTCAATCATGCGAAACGATCCTCATCCTGTCTCTTGATCAGA
TCTTGATCCCCTGCGCCATCAGATCCTTGGCGGCAAGAAAGCCATCCAGTTTACTTTGCAGGGCTTCCCA
ACCTTACCAGAGGGCGCCCCAGCTGGCAATTCCGACGTCTAAGAAACCATTATTATCATGACATTAACCT
ATAAAAATAGGCGTATCACGAGGCCCTTTCGTCTTCAC
Features (pLannotate 1.2.2; 10 found; start..end, strand, type, name):
      9..25      +  protein_bind   lac operator: The lac repressor binds to the lac operator to inhibit transcription in E. coli. This inhibition can be relieved by adding lactose or isopropyl-β-D-thiogalactopyranoside (IPTG). lac repressor encoded by lacI
     32..48      +  protein_bind   lac operator: The lac repressor binds to the lac operator to inhibit transcription in E. coli. This inhibition can be relieved by adding lactose or isopropyl-β-D-thiogalactopyranoside (IPTG). lac repressor encoded by lacI
     48..80      +  promoter       PLtetO-1 promoter (fragment): modified phage lambda PL promoter with tet operator sites (Lutz and Bujard, 1997)
    108..821     +  CDS            GFP (S65T): GFP (S65T) is a basic (constitutively fluorescent) green fluorescent protein published in 1995, derived from Aequorea victoria.
    863..949     +  terminator     rrnB T1 terminator: Escherichia coli rrnB; transcription terminator T1 from the E. coli rrnB gene
    976..1031    -  rep_origin     RSF ori (fragment): Plasmids containing the RSF 1030 origin of replication can be propagated in E. coli cells that contain additional plasmids with compatible origins.
   1119..1664    -  rep_origin     p15A ori: Plasmids containing the medium-copy-number p15A origin of replication can be propagated in E. coli cells that contain a second plasmid with the ColE1 origin.
   1778..1872    -  terminator     lambda t0 terminator: transcription terminator from phage lambda
   1906..2697    -  CDS            neo: KKA2_KLEPN - Also known as kan, nptII. Experimental evidence at protein level: Swiss-Prot protein existence level 1. Resistance to kanamycin, neomycin, paromomycin, ribostamycin, butirosin and gentamicin B. From Klebsiella pneumoniae.
   2729..2848    -  CDS            tnpA (fragment): TN5P_ECOLX - Also known as tnp. Experimental evidence at protein level: Swiss-Prot protein existence level 1. Mediates transposition of transposon Tn5 by a 'cut and paste' mechanism. First, the monomeric transposase binds the 19 bp inverted DNA repeats flanking the transposon. Then, dimerization of the DNA- bound transposase creates a synaptic DNA complex. After nicking of the first DNA strand, excision of the transposon proceeds through a series of intermediates. The transposase then mediates the insertion of the transposon at a new site by strand transfer. The activity of the wild- type tran
