[The description below was written by a language model from this plasmid's Addgene catalogue record and pLannotate feature annotations shown in this document.]
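Description:
pZA2[PLac:GFP] is a small (about 2.9 kb) bacterial reporter plasmid in which a LacI-regulated promoter drives green fluorescent protein in E. coli. It replicates from the p15A origin, which is compatible with ColE1-type plasmids and so allows co-maintenance with a second plasmid. The catalogue lists the copy number as high, although p15A is generally described as a medium-copy origin. Selection is by kanamycin through the neo (nptII) gene. The short transposase fragment annotated beside it is probably residual Tn5 sequence carried along with the resistance cassette, not a functional element. A brief RSF ori match next to p15A likewise looks like a partial homology hit, not a second origin.

The payload is a single expression unit. The promoter is recorded as PLlacO-1, a phage lambda PL derivative. The feature table supports this, showing two lac operator sites followed by a fragment annotated as the related PLtetO-1 promoter, which shares the same PL core. LacI binding to the operators represses transcription, and IPTG relieves that repression. Downstream lies yemGFP, a yeast-enhanced GFP of about 717 bp that the annotation software matches to GFP (S65T), followed by the rrnB T1 terminator. A lambda t0 terminator lies downstream of the resistance gene and insulates it from the rest of the plasmid.

The associated work concerns modular transcriptional logic gates built from orthogonal LacI/GalR family chimeric repressors. In that context the plasmid most plausibly serves as a fluorescent readout of repressor activity at lac operators, with the repressors supplied in trans.
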