Addgene plasmid #60778: pZA2[PLac:GFP]
Purpose: Contains Plac driving expression of GFP
Depositing lab: Matthew Bennett. Depositing organization: Rice University. Publication: Modular, Multi-Input Transcriptional Logic Gating with Orthogonal LacI/GalR Family Chimeras. Shis DL, Hussain F, Meinhardt S, Swint-Kruse L, Bennett MR. ACS Synth Biol. 2014 Sep 19;3(9):645-51. doi: 10.1021/sb500262f. Epub 2014 Jul 28. PubMed 25035932.
Backbone
  Vector backbone: p15A
  Backbone size w/o insert (bp): 2192
  Total vector size (bp): 2908
  Modifications to backbone: PlLacO1 driving expression of yemGFP.
Growth in bacteria
  Bacterial resistance: Kanamycin, 50 μg/mL
  Growth temperature: 37°C
  Growth strain: DH10B
  Copy number: High Copy
Gene/Insert
  Gene/Insert name: yemGFP (alt name: Yeast Enhanced GFP)
  Species: S. cerevisiae (budding yeast), Synthetic
  Insert size (bp): 717
Terms and licenses: Academic/Nonprofit Terms; Industry Terms: Not Available to Industry
How to cite: pZA2[PLac:GFP] was a gift from Matthew Bennett (Addgene plasmid # 60778 ; http://n2t.net/addgene:60778 ; RRID:Addgene_60778)
