>Addgene plasmid #60778 | pZA2[PLac:GFP] | addgene partial sequence | sequence record 102427 | pBR322ori-F 5'-GGGAAACGCCTGGTATCTTT-3'
GAGCGTCAGATTTCGTGATGCTTGTCAGGGGGGCGGAGCCTATGGAAAAACGGCTTTGCCGCGGCCCTCT
CACTTCCCTGTTAAGTATCTTCCTGGCATCTTCCAGGAAATCTCCGCCCCGTTCGTAAGCCATTTCCGCT
CGCCGCAGTCGAACGACCGAGCGTAGCGAGTCAGTGAGCGAGGAAGCGGAATATATCCCTAGGTCTAGGG
CGGCGGATTTGTCCTACTCAGGAGAGCGTTCACCGACAAACAACAGATAAAACGAAAGGCCCAGTCTTTC
GACTGAGCCTTTCGTTTTATTTGATGCCTCTAGCACGCGTCTAGATCAGCTAATTAAGCTTTCATTTGTA
CAATTCATCCATACCATGGGTAATACCAGCAGCAGTAACAAATTCTAACAAGACCATGTGGTCTCTCTTT
TCGTTTGGATCTTTGGATAATTTAGATTGAGTGGATAAGTAATGGTTGTCTGGTAACAAGACTGGACCAT
CACCAATTGGAGTATTTTGTTGATAATGGTCAGCTAATTGAACAGAACCATCTTCAATGTTGTGTCTAAT
TTTGAAGTTAACTTTGATACCATTCTTTTGTTTGTCAGCCATGATGTAAACATTGTGAGAGTTATAGTTG
TATTCCAATTTGTGACCTAAAATGTTACCATCTTCTTTAAAATCAATACCTTTTAATTCGATTCTATTAA
CTAAGGTATCACCTTCAAACTTGACTTCAGCTCT
