>Addgene plasmid #60778 | pZA2[PLac:GFP] | addgene partial sequence | sequence record 102432 | Neo-R 5'-GCCCAGTCATAGCCGAATAG-3'
CAATCCATCTTGTTCAATCATGCGAAACGATCCTCATCCTGTCTCTTGATCAGATCTTGATCCCCTGCGC
CATCAGATCCTTGGCGGCAAGAAAGCCATCCAGTTTACTTTGCAGGGCTTCCCAACCTTACCAGAGGGCG
CCCCAGCTGGCAATTCCGACGTCTAAGAAACCATTATTATCATGACATTAACCTATAAAAATAGGCGTAT
CACGAGGCCCTTTCGTCTTCACCTCGAGAATTGTGAGCGGATAACAATTGACATTGTGAGCGGATAACAA
GATACTGAGCACATCAGCAGGACGCACTGACCGAATTCATTAAAGAGGAGAAAGGTACCATGTCTAAAGG
TGAAGAATTATTCACTGGTGTTGTCCCAATTTTGGTTGAATTAGATGGTGATGTTAATGGTCACAAATTT
TCTGTCTCCGGTGAAGGTGAAGGTGATGCTACTTACGGTAAATTGACCTTAAAATTTATTTGTACTACTG
GTAAATTGCCAGTTCCATGGCCAACCTTAGTCACTACTTTAACTTATGGTGTTCAATGTTTTTCTAGATA
CCCAGATCATATGAAACAACATGACTTTTTCAAGTCTGCCATGCCAGAAGGTTATGTTCAAGAAAGAACT
A
