>Addgene plasmid #60778 | pZA2[PLac:GFP] | addgene partial sequence | sequence record 109699 | Neo-R 5'-GCCCAGTCATAGCCGAATAG-3'
TCATGCGAAACGATCCTCATCCTGTCTCTTGATCAGATCTTGATCCCCTGCGCCATCAGATCCTTGGCGG
CAAGAAAGCCATCCAGTTTACTTTGCAGGGCTTCCCAACCTTACCAGAGGGCGCCCCAGCTGGCAATTCC
GACGTCTAAGAAACCATTATTATCATGACATTAACCTATAAAAATAGGCGTATCACGAGGCCCTTTCGTC
TTCACCTCGAGAATTGTGAGCGGATAACAATTGACATTGTGAGCGGATAACAAGATACTGAGCACATCAG
CAGGACGCACTGACCGAATTCATTAAAGAGGAGAAAGGTACCATGTCTAAAGGTGAAGAATTATTCACTG
GTGTTGTCCCAATTTTGGTTGAATTAGATGGTGATGTTAATGGTCACAAATTTTCTGTCTCCGGTGAAGG
TGAAGGTGATGCTACTTACGGTAAATTGACCTTAAAATTTATTTGTACTACTGGTAAATTGCCAGTTCCA
TGGCCAACCTTAGTCACTACTTTAACTTATGGTGTTCAATGTTTTTCTAGATACCCAGATCATATGAAAC
AACATGACTTTTTCAAGTCTGCCATGCCAGAAGGTTATGTTCAAGAAAGAACTATTTTTTTCAAAGATGA
CGGTAACTACAAGACCAGAGCTGAAGTCAAGTTTGAAGGTGATACCTTAGTTAATAGAATCG
