>Addgene plasmid #60778 | pZA2[PLac:GFP] | addgene partial sequence | sequence record 109701 | pBR322ori-F 5'-GGGAAACGCCTGGTATCTTT-3'
GAGCGTCAGATTTCGTGATGCTTGTCAGGGGGGCGGAGCCTATGGAAAAACGGCTTTGCCGCGGCCCTCT
CACTTCCCTGTTAAGTATCTTCCTGGCATCTTCCAGGAAATCTCCGCCCCGTTCGTAAGCCATTTCCGCT
CGCCGCAGTCGAACGACCGAGCGTAGCGAGTCAGTGAGCGAGGAAGCGGAATATATCCCTAGGTCTAGGG
CGGCGGATTTGTCCTACTCAGGAGAGCGTTCACCGACAAACAACAGATAAAACGAAAGGCCCAGTCTTTC
GACTGAGCCTTTCGTTTTATTTGATGCCTCTAGCACGCGTCTAGATCAGCTAATTAAGCTTTCATTTGTA
CAATTCATCCATACCATGGGTAATACCAGCAGCAGTAACAAATTCTAACAAGACCATGTGGTCTCTCTTT
TCGTTTGGATCTTTGGATAATTTAGATTGAGTGGATAAGTAATGGTTGTCTGGTAACAAGACTGGACCAT
CACCAATTGGAGTATTTTGTTGATAATGGTCAGCTAATTGAACAGAACCATCTTCAATGTTGTGTCTAAT
TTTGAAGTTAACTTTGATACCATTCTTTTGTTTGTCAGCCATGATGTAAACATTGTGAGAGTTATAGTTG
TATTCCAATTTGTGACCTAAAATGTTACCATCTTCTTTAAAATCAATACCTTTTAATTCGATTCTATTAA
CTAAGGTATCACCTTCAAACTTGACTTCAGCTCTGGTCTTGTAGTTACCGTCATCTTTG
